Addgene plasmid #184694: pKLV2-EF1a-GFP ArgSen delta Rad23b UbL
Purpose: Lentiviral transfer plasmid for expression of GFP ArgSen delta Rad23b UbL
Depositing lab: Brian Van Tine. Depositing organization: Washington University in Saint Louis. Publication: Intracellular arginine-dependent translation sensor reveals the dynamics of arginine starvation response and resistance in ASS1-negative cells. Rogers LC, Zhou J, Baker A, Schutt CR, Panda PK, Van Tine BA. Cancer Metab. 2021 Jan 21;9(1):4. doi: 10.1186/s40170-021-00238-9. PubMed 33478587.
Backbone
  Vector backbone: pKLV2-EF1a-BsdCas9-W
  Backbone manufacturer: Addgene
  Backbone size w/o insert (bp): 7953
  Vector type: Mammalian Expression, Lentiviral
Growth in bacteria
  Bacterial resistance: Ampicillin, 100 μg/mL
  Growth temperature: 37°C
  Growth strain: NEB Stable
  Copy number: High Copy
Gene/Insert
  Gene/Insert name: GFP ArgSen delta Rad23b UbL
  Species: Synthetic
  Insert size (bp): 1290
  Promoter: EF1a
  Cloning method: Restriction Enzyme; 5′ cloning site AscI (not destroyed); 3′ cloning site NotI (not destroyed)
  Sequencing primers: 5′ TCAAGCCTCAGACAGTGGTTC; 3′ CATAGCGTAAAAGGAGCAAC
Terms and licenses: Academic/Nonprofit Terms; Industry Terms: Not Available to Industry
How to cite: pKLV2-EF1a-GFP ArgSen delta Rad23b UbL was a gift from Brian Van Tine (Addgene plasmid # 184694 ; http://n2t.net/addgene:184694 ; RRID:Addgene_184694)
