[The description below was written by a language model from this plasmid's Addgene catalogue record and pLannotate feature annotations shown in this document.]
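Description:
pKLV2-EF1a-GFP ArgSen delta Rad23b UbL is a lentiviral transfer plasmid for mammalian expression, built on the pKLV2-EF1a-BsdCas9-W backbone with a synthetic insert of about 1.3 kb cloned between AscI and NotI sites, both of which are retained. It is maintained in E. coli through a high-copy ColE1/pUC-type origin and an ampicillin resistance gene. It also carries an f1 origin and remnants of a lacZα/lac promoter cloning region flanked by T7 and T3 promoters. The record shows no mammalian drug selection marker, so transduced cells would presumably be followed by fluorescence.

The viral portion has a third-generation-style layout. A CMV enhancer/promoter drives a truncated HIV-1 5' LTR, followed by the Ψ packaging signal with a gag fragment, the Rev response element for Rev-dependent nuclear export of the genomic RNA, and the cPPT/CTS. Downstream of the cargo lie a WPRE, which enhances transcript expression, a second truncated LTR and a bGH polyadenylation signal.

The internal expression cassette uses the human EF-1α core promoter with its intron A to drive one open reading frame. In this frame, short segments annotated by similarity as fragments of human thymidylate synthase and the measles virus P/V phosphoprotein precede EGFP. These upstream segments presumably form the "ArgSen" sensor portion, although the record does not explain their roles. The name indicates a variant lacking a Rad23b ubiquitin-like (UbL) domain, and no such domain is annotated. The associated publication describes an intracellular arginine-dependent translation sensor used to study the response to arginine starvation, and resistance to it, in ASS1-negative cells. This construct is therefore most likely a GFP-reporting sensor variant for that purpose.
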