Features (pLannotate 1.2.2; 28 found; start..end, strand, type, name):
     30..458     -  rep_origin     f1 ori (sequence partly withheld): f1 bacteriophage origin of replication; arrow indicates direction of (+) strand synthesis
    463..618     -  CDS            lacZα (fragment): LacZα fragment of β-galactosidase; lacZ fragment
    626..644     +  promoter       T7 promoter: promoter for bacteriophage T7 RNA polymerase
    658..958     +  enhancer       CMV enhancer: human cytomegalovirus immediate early enhancer
    959..1158    +  promoter       CMV promoter: human cytomegalovirus (CMV) immediate early promoter
   1176..1356    +  LTR            5' LTR (truncated): truncated 5' long terminal repeat (LTR) from HIV-1
   1403..1528    +  misc_feature   HIV-1 Ψ: packaging signal of human immunodeficiency virus type 1
   1512..1850    +  CDS            HIV-1 gag (fragment): gag protein from human immunodeficiency virus 1; gag
   2027..2260    +  misc_feature   RRE: The Rev response element (RRE) of HIV-1 allows for Rev-dependent mRNA export from the nucleus to the cytoplasm.
   2637..2737    +  CDS            Rev (fragment): human immunodeficiency virus 1 (HIV-1) Rev protein; rev; enhances nuclear export of unspliced and incompletely spliced viral mRNAs
   2787..2904    +  misc_feature   cPPT/CTS: central polypurine tract and central termination sequence of HIV-1
   3394..3605    +  promoter       EF-1α core promoter: core promoter for human elongation factor EF-1α
   3606..4548    +  intron         EF-1α intron A: intron upstream of the start codon of human EF-1α
   4582..4671    +  CDS            TYMS (fragment): TYSY_HUMAN - Also known as TS. Experimental evidence at protein level: Swiss-Prot protein existence level 1. Contributes to the de novo mitochondrial thymidylate biosynthesis pathway. From Homo sapiens (Human).
   4666..4914    +  CDS            P/V (fragment): PHOSP_MEASE - Experimental evidence at protein level: Swiss-Prot protein existence level 1. Essential component of the RNA polymerase and the nascent chain assembly complex. Also required during RNA synthesis. From Measles virus (strain Edmonston) (MeV) (Subacute sclerose panencephalitis virus).
   5113..5829    +  CDS            EGFP: EGFP is a basic (constitutively fluorescent) green fluorescent protein published in 1996, derived from Aequorea victoria. It is reported to be a rapidly-maturing weak dimer with moderate acid sensitivity.
   5862..6448    +  misc_feature   WPRE: woodchuck hepatitis virus posttranscriptional regulatory element
   6442..6588    +  CDS            nef (fragment): NEF_HV1LA - Experimental evidence at protein level: Swiss-Prot protein existence level 1. Extracellular Nef protein targets CD4(+) T-lymphocytes for apoptosis by interacting with CXCR4 surface receptors. From Human immunodeficiency virus type 1 group M subtype B (isolate Lai) (HIV-1).
   6596..6774    +  LTR            5' LTR (truncated): truncated 5' long terminal repeat (LTR) from HIV-1
   6800..6911    +  polyA_signal   bGH poly(A) signal: bovine growth hormone polyadenylation signal
   7050..7068    -  promoter       T3 promoter: promoter for bacteriophage T3 RNA polymerase
   7113..7129    -  protein_bind   lac operator: The lac repressor binds to the lac operator to inhibit transcription in E. coli. This inhibition can be relieved by adding lactose or isopropyl-β-D-thiogalactopyranoside (IPTG). lac repressor encoded by lacI
   7137..7167    -  promoter       lac promoter: promoter for the E. coli lac operon
   7182..7203    -  protein_bind   CAP binding site: CAP binding activates transcription in the presence of cAMP. E. coli catabolite activator protein
   7216..7308    -  CDS            lacI (fragment): lac repressor; lacI; The lac repressor binds to the lac operator to inhibit transcription in E. coli. This inhibition can be relieved by adding lactose or isopropyl-β-D-thiogalactopyranoside (IPTG).
   7491..8079    -  rep_origin     ori: high-copy-number ColE1/pMB1/pBR322/pUC origin of replication
   8250..9110    -  CDS            AmpR: β-lactamase; bla; confers resistance to ampicillin, carbenicillin, and related antibiotics
   9111..9215    -  promoter       AmpR promoter: bla
>Addgene plasmid #184694 | pKLV2-EF1a-GFP ArgSen delta Rad23b UbL | addgene full sequence | sequence record 363202 | Addgene NGS Result
CTAAATTGTAAGCGTTAATATTTTGTTAAAATTCGCGTTAAATTTTTGTTAAATCAGCTCATTTTTTAAC
CAATAGGCCGAAATCGGCAAAATCCCTTATAAATCAAAAGAATAGACCGAGATAGGGT
[37 nt withheld, positions 129-165]
AAAGAACGTGGACTCCAACGTCAAAGG
[49 nt withheld, positions 193-241]
T
[91 nt withheld, positions 243-333]
G
[124 nt withheld, positions 335-458]
CCCATTCGCCATTCAGGCTGCGCAACTGTTGGGAAGGGCGATCGGTGCGGGCCTCTTCGCTATTACGCCA
GCTGGCGAAAGGGGGATGTGCTGCAAGGCGATTAAGTTGGGTAACGCCAGGGTTTTCCCAGTCACGACGT
TGTAAAACGACGGCCAGTGAGCGCGCGTAATACGACTCACTATAGGGCGAATTGACTAGTACATAACTTA
CGGTAAATGGCCCGCCTGGCTGACCGCCCAACGACCCCCGCCCATTGACGTCAATAATGACGTATGTTCC
CATAGTAACGCCAATAGGGACTTTCCATTGACGTCAATGGGTGGAGTATTTACGGTAAACTGCCCACTTG
GCAGTACATCAAGTGTATCATATGCCAAGTACGCCCCCTATTGACGTCAATGACGGTAAATGGCCCGCCT
GGCATTATGCCCAGTACATGACCTTATGGGACTTTCCTACTTGGCAGTACATCTACGTATTAGTCATCGC
TATTACCATGGTGATGCGGTTTTGGCAGTACATCAATGGGCGTGGATAGCGGTTTGACTCACGGGGATTT
CCAAGTCTCCACCCCATTGACGTCAATGGGAGTTTGTTTTGGCACCAAAATCAACGGGACTTTCCAAAAT
GTCGTAACAACTCCGCCCCATTGACGCAAATGGGCGGTAGGCGTGTACGGTGGGAGGTCTATATAAGCAG
CGCGTTTTGCCTGTACTGGGTCTCTCTGGTTAGACCAGATCTGAGCCTGGGAGCTCTCTGGCTAACTAGG
GAACCCACTGCTTAAGCCTCAATAAAGCTTGCCTTGAGTGCTTCAAGTAGTGTGTGCCCGTCTGTTGTGT
GACTCTGGTAACTAGAGATCCCTCAGACCCTTTTAGTCAGTGTGGAAAATCTCTAGCAGTGGCGCCCGAA
CAGGGACTTGAAAGCGAAAGGGAAACCAGAGGAGCTCTCTCGACGCAGGACTCGGCTTGCTGAAGCGCGC
ACGGCAAGAGGCGAGGGGCGGCGACTGGTGAGTACGCCAAAAATTTTGACTAGCGGAGGCTAGAAGGAGA
GAGATGGGTGCGAGAGCGTCAGTATTAAGCGGGGGAGAATTAGATCGCGATGGGAAAAAATTCGGTTAAG
GCCAGGGGGAAAGAAAAAATATAAATTAAAACATATAGTATGGGCAAGCAGGGAGCTAGAACGATTCGCA
GTTAATCCTGGCCTGTTAGAAACATCAGAAGGCTGTAGACAAATACTGGGACAGCTACAACCATCCCTTC
AGACAGGATCAGAAGAACTTAGATCATTATATAATACAGTAGCAACCCTCTATTGTGTGCATCAAAGGAT
AGAGATAAAAGACACCAAGGAAGCTTTAGACAAGATAGAGGAAGAGCAAAACAAAAGTAAGACCACCGCA
CAGCAAGCGGCCGGCCGCGCTGATCTTCAGACCTGGAGGAGGAGATATGAGGGACAATTGGAGAAGTGAA
TTATATAAATATAAAGTAGTAAAAATTGAACCATTAGGAGTAGCACCCACCAAGGCAAAGAGAAGAGTGG
TGCAGAGAGAAAAAAGAGCAGTGGGAATAGGAGCTTTGTTCCTTGGGTTCTTGGGAGCAGCAGGAAGCAC
TATGGGCGCAGCGTCAATGACGCTGACGGTACAGGCCAGACAATTATTGTCTGGTATAGTGCAGCAGCAG
AACAATTTGCTGAGGGCTATTGAGGCGCAACAGCATCTGTTGCAACTCACAGTCTGGGGCATCAAGCAGC
TCCAGGCAAGAATCCTGGCTGTGGAAAGATACCTAAAGGATCAACAGCTCCTGGGGATTTGGGGTTGCTC
TGGAAAACTCATTTGCACCACTGCTGTGCCTTGGAATGCTAGTTGGAGTAATAAATCTCTGGAACAGATT
TGGAATCACACGACCTGGATGGAGTGGGACAGAGAAATTAACAATTACACAAGCTTAATACACTCCTTAA
TTGAAGAATCGCAAAACCAGCAAGAAAAGAATGAACAAGAATTATTGGAATTAGATAAATGGGCAAGTTT
GTGGAATTGGTTTAACATAACAAATTGGCTGTGGTATATAAAATTATTCATAATGATAGTAGGAGGCTTG
GTAGGTTTAAGAATAGTTTTTGCTGTACTTTCTATAGTGAATAGAGTTAGGCAGGGATATTCACCATTAT
CGTTTCAGACCCACCTCCCAACCCCGAGGGGACCCGACAGGCCCGAAGGAATAGAAGAAGAAGGTGGAGA
GAGAGACAGAGACAGATCCATTCGATTAGTGAACGGATCGGCACTGCGTGCGCCAATTCTGCAGACAAAT
GGCAGTATTCATCCACAATTTTAAAAGAAAAGGGGGGATTGGGGGGTACAGTGCAGGGGAAAGAATAGTA
GACATAATAGCAACAGACATACAAACTAAAGAATTACAAAAACAAATTACAAAAATTCAAAATTTTCGGG
TTTATTACAGGGACAGCAGAGATCCAGTTTGGTTAGTACCGGGCCCTACGCGTGAGGGGCGCGGAAGCCG
GGGCGGAGGAGGAGCCAACCCCGGGCTGGGCTGAGACCCGCAGAGGAAGACGCTCTAGGGATTTGTCCCG
GACTAGCGAGATGGCAAGGCTGAGGACGGGAGGCTGATTGAGAGGCGAAGGTACACCCTAATCTCAATAC
AACCTTTGGAGCTAAGCCAGCAATGGTAGAGGGAAGATTCTGCACGTCCCTTCCAGGCGGCCTCCCCGTC
ACCACCCCCCCCAACCCGCCCCGACCGGAGCTGAGAGTAATTCATACAAAAGGACTCGCCCCTGCCTTGG
GGAATCCCAGGGACCGTCGTTAAACTCCCACTAACGTAGAACCCAGAGATCGCTGCGTTCCCGCCCCCTC
ACCCGCCCGCTCTCGTCATCACTGAGGTGGAGAAGAGCATGCGTGAGGCTCCGGTGCCCGTCAGTGGGCA
GAGCGCACATCGCCCACAGTCCCCGAGAAGTTGGGGGGAGGGGTCGGCAATTGAACCGGTGCCTAGAGAA
AGTGGCGCGGGGTAAACTGGGAAAGTGATGTCGTGTACTGGCTCCGCCTTTTTCCCGAGGGTGGGGGAGA
ACCGTATATAAGTGCAGTAGTCGCCGTGAACGTTCTTTTTCGCAACGGGTTTGCCGCCAGAACACAGGTA
AGTGCCGTGTGTGGTTCCCGCGGGCCTGGCCTCTTTACGGGTTATGGCCCTTGCGTGCCTTGAATTACTT
CCACGCCCCTGGCTGCAGTACGTGATTCTTGATCCCGAGCTTCGGGTTGGAAGTGGGTGGGAGAGTTCGA
GGCCTTGCGCTTAAGGAGCCCCTTCGCCTCGTGCTTGAGTTGAGGCCTGGCCTGGGCGCTGGGGCCGCCG
CGTGCGAATCTGGTGGCACCTTCGCGCCTGTCTCGCTGCTTTCGATAAGTCTCTAGCCATTTAAAATTTT
TGATGACCTGCTGCGACGCTTTTTTTCTGGCAAGATAGTCTTGTAAATGCGGGCCAAGATCTGCACACTG
GTATTTCGGTTTTTGGGGCCGCGGGCGGCGACGGGGCCCGTGCGTCCCAGCGCACATGTTCGGCGAGGCG
GGGCCTGCGAGCGCGGCCACCGAGAATCGGACGGGGGTAGTCTCAAGCTGGCCGGCCTGCTCTGGTGCCT
GGCCTCGCGCCGCCGTGTATCGCCCCGCCCTGGGCGGCAAGGCTGGCCCGGTCGGCACCAGTTGCGTGAG
CGGAAAGATGGCCGCTTCCCGGCCCTGCTGCAGGGAGCTCAAAATGGAGGACGCGGCGCTCGGGAGAGCG
GGCGGGTGAGTCACCCACACAAAGGAAAAGGGCCTTTCCGTCCTCAGCCGTCGCTTCATGTGACTCCACG
GAGTACCGGGCGCCGTCCAGGCACCTCGATTAGTTCTCGAGCTTTTGGAGTACGTCGTCTTTAGGTTGGG
GGGAGGGGTTTTATGCGATGGAGTTTCCCCACACTGAGTGGGTGGAGACTGAAGTTAGGCCAGCTTGGCA
CTTGATGTAATTCTCCTTGGAATTTGCCCTTTTTGAGTTTGGATCTTGGTTCATTCTCAAGCCTCAGACA
GTGGTTCAAAGTTTTTTTCTTCCATTTCAGGTGTCGTGGAAGCTTGGCGCGCCCACCATGGCGCCTGTTG
CTGGGTCCGAACTCCCCCGACGCCCTCTCCCTCCAGCGGCGCAGGAAAGGGACGCAGAACCTCGCCCCCC
CCACGGGGGACTTGGTAAGGACCCCAATGATCCCACAGCTGACGTAGAGATCAACCCGGACTTGAAACCG
ATAATCGGGCGAGACAGCGGAAGGGCGTTGGCGGAAGTCCTGAAAAAACCAGTGGCTTCCCGACAGCTTC
AAGGCATGACCAATGGGCGAACGTCTTCAAGGGGACAACTGCTGAAAGAGTTTCAGCTGAAACCAATTGG
AAAGAAGATGAGCTCCGCTGTTGGCTTTGTGCCCGATACCGGCCCTATGCATGCTAGCGGATTCGAATCT
AGAGGATCAGCGGGTTCAGCGGCAGGTAGCGGCGAGTTCCGCGAAAGGTGCCGGCCACGGGACCGCTATA
GGCCACGCGAAAGATGCAGGTGTAGGGACCGGATGCGGGCGAGGGAGCGGACGAGACAACGGGACAGGTG
TAGGTCACGAGAGAGGGAATTCGTCGACGGATCCATGGTGAGCAAGGGCGAGGAGCTGTTCACCGGGGTG
GTGCCCATCCTGGTCGAGCTGGACGGCGACGTAAACGGCCACAAGTTCAGCGTGTCCGGCGAGGGCGAGG
GCGATGCCACCTACGGCAAGCTGACCCTGAAGTTCATCTGCACCACCGGCAAGCTGCCCGTGCCCTGGCC
CACCCTCGTGACCACCCTGACCTACGGCGTGCAGTGCTTCAGCCGCTACCCCGACCACATGAAGCAGCAC
GACTTCTTCAAGTCCGCCATGCCCGAAGGCTACGTCCAGGAGCGCACCATCTTCTTCAAGGACGACGGCA
ACTACAAGACCCGCGCCGAGGTGAAGTTCGAGGGCGACACCCTGGTGAACCGCATCGAGCTGAAGGGCAT
CGACTTCAAGGAGGACGGCAACATCCTGGGGCACAAGCTGGAGTACAACTACAACAGCCACAACGTCTAT
ATCATGGCCGACAAGCAGAAGAACGGCATCAAGGTGAACTTCAAGATCCGCCACAACATCGAGGACGGCA
GCGTGCAGCTCGCCGACCACTACCAGCAGAACACCCCCATCGGCGACGGCCCCGTGCTGCTGCCCGACAA
CCACTACCTGAGCACCCAGTCCGCCCTGAGCAAAGACCCCAACGAGAAGCGCGATCACATGGTCCTGCTG
GAGTTCGTGACCGCCGCCGGGATCACTCTCGGCATGGACGAGCTGTACAAGCCAAAGAAGAAGCGTAAGG
TATAAGCGGCCGCTCAACCTCTGGATTACAAAATTTGTGAAAGATTGACTGGTATTCTTAACTATGTTGC
TCCTTTTACGCTATGTGGATACGCTGCTTTAATGCCTTTGTATCATGCTATTGCTTCCCGTATGGCTTTC
ATTTTCTCCTCCTTGTATAAATCCTGGTTGCTGTCTCTTTATGAGGAGTTGTGGCCCGTTGTCAGGCAAC
GTGGCGTGGTGTGCACTGTGTTTGCTGACGCAACCCCCACTGGTTGGGGCATTGCCACCACCTGTCAGCT
CCTTTCCGGGACTTTCGCTTTCCCCCTCCCTATTGCCACGGCGGAACTCATCGCCGCCTGCCTTGCCCGC
TGCTGGACAGGGGCTCGGCTGTTGGGCACTGACAATTCCGTGGTGTTGTCGGGGAAATCATCGTCCTTTC
CTTGGCTGCTCGCCTGTGTTGCCACCTGGATTCTGCGCGGGACGTCCTTCTGCTACGTCCCTTCGGCCCT
CAATCCAGCGGACCTTCCTTCCCGCGGCCTGCTGCCGGCTCTGCGGCCTCTTCCGCGTCTTCGCCTTCGC
CCTCAGACGAGTCGGATCTCCCTTTGGGCCGCCTCCCCGCAGGTACCTTTAAGACCAATGACTTACAAGG
CAGCTGTAGATCTTAGCCACTTTTTAAAAGAAAAGGGGGGACTGGAAGGGCTAATTCACTCCCAAAGAAG
TCAAGATCTGCTTTTTGCCTGTACTGGGTCTCTCTGGTTAGACCAGAGTCTCTCTGGTTAGACCAGATCT
GAGCCTGGGAGCTCTCTGGCTAACTAGGGAACCCACTGCTTAAGCCTCAATAAAGCTTGCCTTGAGTGCT
TCAAGTAGTGTGTGCCCGTCTGTTGTGTGACTCTGGTAACTAGAGATCCCTCAGACCCTTTTAGTCAGTG
TGGAAAATCTCTAGCAGTTTAAACCCGCTGATCAGCCTCGACTGTGCCTTCTAGTTGCCAGCCATCTGTT
GTTTGCCCCTCCCCCGTGCCTTCCTTGACCCTGGAAGGTGCCACTCCCACTGTCCTTTCCTAATAAAATG
AGGAAATTGCATCGCATTGTCTGAGTAGGTGTCATTCTATTCTGGGGGGTGGGGTGGGGCAGGACAGCAA
GGGGGAGGATTGGGAAGTCAATAGCAGGCATGCTGGGGATGCGGTGGGCTCTATGGGCGGCCGTTAATTA
AGCTTTTGTTCCCTTTAGTGAGGGTTAATTGCGCGCTTGGCGTAATCATGGTCATAGCTGTTTCCTGTGT
GAAATTGTTATCCGCTCACAATTCCACACAACATACGAGCCGGGAGCATAAAGTGTAAAGCCTGGGGTGC
CTAATGAGTGAGCTAACTCACATTAATTGCGTTGCGCTCACTGCCCGCTTTCCAGTCGGGAAACCTGTCG
TGCCAGCTGCATTAATGAATCGGCCAACGCGCGGGGAGAGGCGGTTTGCGTATTGGGCGCTCTTCCGCTT
CCTCGCTCACTGACTCGCTGCGCTCGGTCGTTCGGCTGCGGCGAGCGGTATCAGCTCACTCAAAGGCGGT
AATACGGTTATCCACAGAATCAGGGGATAACGCAGGAAAGAACATGTGAGCAAAAGGCCAGCAAAAGGCC
AGGAACCGTAAAAAGGCCGCGTTGCTGGCGTTTTTCCATAGGCTCCGCCCCCCTGACGAGCATCACAAAA
ATCGACGCTCAAGTCAGAGGTGGCGAAACCCGACAGGACTATAAAGATACCAGGCGTTTCCCCCTGGAAG
CTCCCTCGTGCGCTCTCCTGTTCCGACCCTGCCGCTTACCGGATACCTGTCCGCCTTTCTCCCTTCGGGA
AGCGTGGCGCTTTCTCATAGCTCACGCTGTAGGTATCTCAGTTCGGTGTAGGTCGTTCGCTCCAAGCTGG
GCTGTGTGCACGAACCCCCCGTTCAGCCCGACCGCTGCGCCTTATCCGGTAACTATCGTCTTGAGTCCAA
CCCGGTAAGACACGACTTATCGCCACTGGCAGCAGCCACTGGTAACAGGATTAGCAGAGCGAGGTATGTA
GGCGGTGCTACAGAGTTCTTGAAGTGGTGGCCTAACTACGGCTACACTAGAAGAACAGTATTTGGTATCT
GCGCTCTGCTGAAGCCAGTTACCTTCGGAAAAAGAGTTGGTAGCTCTTGATCCGGCAAACAAACCACCGC
TGGTAGCGGTGGTTTTTTTGTTTGCAAGCAGCAGATTACGCGCAGAAAAAAAGGATCTCAAGAAGATCCT
TTGATCTTTTCTACGGGGTCTGACGCTCAGTGGAACGAAAACTCACGTTAAGGGATTTTGGTCATGAGAT
TATCAAAAAGGATCTTCACCTAGATCCTTTTAAATTAAAAATGAAGTTTTAAATCAATCTAAAGTATATA
TGAGTAAACTTGGTCTGACAGTTACCAATGCTTAATCAGTGAGGCACCTATCTCAGCGATCTGTCTATTT
CGTTCATCCATAGTTGCCTGACTCCCCGTCGTGTAGATAACTACGATACGGGAGGGCTTACCATCTGGCC
CCAGTGCTGCAATGATACCGCGAGACCCACGCTCACCGGCTCCAGATTTATCAGCAATAAACCAGCCAGC
CGGAAGGGCCGAGCGCAGAAGTGGTCCTGCAACTTTATCCGCCTCCATCCAGTCTATTAATTGTTGCCGG
GAAGCTAGAGTAAGTAGTTCGCCAGTTAATAGTTTGCGCAACGTTGTTGCCATTGCTACAGGCATCGTGG
TGTCACGCTCGTCGTTTGGTATGGCTTCATTCAGCTCCGGTTCCCAACGATCAAGGCGAGTTACATGATC
CCCCATGTTGTGCAAAAAAGCGGTTAGCTCCTTCGGTCCTCCGATCGTTGTCAGAAGTAAGTTGGCCGCA
GTGTTATCACTCATGGTTATGGCAGCACTGCATAATTCTCTTACTGTCATGCCATCCGTAAGATGCTTTT
CTGTGACTGGTGAGTACTCAACCAAGTCATTCTGAGAATAGTGTATGCGGCGACCGAGTTGCTCTTGCCC
GGCGTCAATACGGGATAATACCGCGCCACATAGCAGAACTTTAAAAGTGCTCATCATTGGAAAACGTTCT
TCGGGGCGAAAACTCTCAAGGATCTTACCGCTGTTGAGATCCAGTTCGATGTAACCCACTCGTGCACCCA
ACTGATCTTCAGCATCTTTTACTTTCACCAGCGTTTCTGGGTGAGCAAAAACAGGAAGGCAAAATGCCGC
AAAAAAGGGAATAAGGGCGACACGGAAATGTTGAATACTCATACTCTTCCTTTTTCAATATTATTGAAGC
ATTTATCAGGGTTATTGTCTCATGAGCGGATACATATTTGAATGTATTTAGAAAAATAAACAAATAGGGG
TTCCGCGCACATTTCCCCGAAAAGTGCCAC
